Addgene plasmid #63432: pFusX4-23
Purpose: Encodes RVD positions 10-12 in TALEN assembly
Depositing lab: Stephen Ekker. Depositing organization: Mayo Foundation for Medical Education and Research. Publication: FusX: A rapid one-step TALE assembly system for genome science. Ma AC, McNulty MS, Tanya PL, Jarryd CM, Martinez-Galvez G, Argue DP, Lee HB, Urban MD, Bullard CE, Blackburn PR, Man TK, Clark KJ, Ekker SC. Hum Gene Ther. 2016 Jun;27(6):451-63. doi: 10.1089/hum.2015.172 PubMed 26854857.
Backbone
  Vector backbone: FusX4
  Backbone size w/o insert (bp): 3008
  Vector type: TALEN
Growth in bacteria
  Bacterial resistance: Spectinomycin, 50 μg/mL
  Growth temperature: 37°C
  Growth strain: DH5alpha
  Copy number: High Copy
Gene/Insert
  Gene/Insert name: HD HD NN (alt name: X4_CCG)
  Species: Synthetic
  Mutation: none
  Cloning method: Restriction Enzyme; 5′ cloning site BsaI (destroyed during cloning); 3′ cloning site BsaI (destroyed during cloning)
  Sequencing primers: 5′ pCR8_F1; 3′ pCR8_R1
Terms and licenses: Academic/Nonprofit Terms; Industry Terms: Not Available to Industry
How to cite: pFusX4-23 was a gift from Stephen Ekker (Addgene plasmid # 63432 ; http://n2t.net/addgene:63432 ; RRID:Addgene_63432)
