[The description below was written by a language model from this plasmid's Addgene catalogue record.]
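Description:
pFusX4-23 is a bacterial library plasmid from the FusX TALE assembly system, a kit designed for rapid one-step construction of TALE repeat arrays for genome engineering. It is built on the FusX4 backbone (about 3 kb without insert), is maintained as a high-copy plasmid in standard E. coli cloning strains, and is selected with spectinomycin. The record does not include a feature table, so the origin of replication and other backbone elements are not specified. The listed sequencing primers are pCR8-type primers, which suggests they anneal in vector sequence flanking the insert.

The insert is a synthetic, pre-assembled trimer of TALE repeats carrying the repeat-variable diresidues HD, HD and NN. Under the usual TALE code, HD recognises cytosine and NN recognises guanine, so this module specifies the triplet CCG, as reflected in its alternative name X4_CCG. The trimer was cloned using BsaI sites that were destroyed in the process. As a member of the FusX4 sub-library, this plasmid supplies RVD positions 10 to 12 of the final array. A user selects the trimer plasmid matching the target sequence at each position set and combines it with the corresponding modules from the other FusX libraries to build a complete DNA-binding domain for a TALEN. The plasmid is a cloning intermediate rather than an expression construct: the record lists no promoter, tag or nuclease domain, and those functions would come from the receiving vector used in the assembly.
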