>Addgene plasmid #63432 | pFusX4-23 | depositor partial sequence | sequence record 105382 | pFusX4_CCG
AGTCTTAAGCGTCTCCCCTGACCCCGGACCAAGTGGTGGCTATCGCCAGCCACGATGGCGGCAAGCAAGC
GCTCGAAACGGTGCAGCGGCTGTTGCCGGTGCTGTGCCAGGACCATGGCCTGACTCCGGACCAAGTGGTG
GCTATCGCCAGCCACGATGGCGGCAAGCAAGCGCTCGAAACGGTGCAGCGGCTGTTGCCGGTGCTGTGCC
AGGACCATGGCCTGACCCCGGACCAAGTGGTGGCTATCGCCAGCAACAATGGCGGCAAGCAAGCGCTCGA
AACGGTGCAGCGGCTGTTGCCGGTGCTGTGCCAGGACCATGGCCGAGACGTC
