>Addgene plasmid #63432 | pFusX4-23 | depositor partial sequence | sequence record 105383 | FusX4
CGTCTCCCCTGACCCCGGACCAAGTGGTGGCTATCGAGACCGGCGCCGCTACGGGCGCGTCCCATTCGCC
ATTCAGGCTGCGCAACTGTTGGGAAGGGCGATCGGTGCGGGCTCTTCGCTATTACGCCAGCTGGCGAAAG
GGGGATGTGCTGCAAGGCGATTAAGTTGGGAACGCCAGGGTTTTCCCAGTCACGACGTTGTAAAACGACG
GCCAGTGAGCGCGCGTAATCGACTCACTATAGGGCGAATTGGGTACCGGGCCCCCCCTCGAGGTCCTCCA
GCTTTTGTTCCCTTTAGTGAGGGTTAATTGCGCGCTTGGCGTAATCATGGTCATAGCTGTTTCCTGTGTG
AAATTGTTATCCGCTCACAATTCCACACAACATACGAGCCGGAAGCATAAAGTGTAAAGCCTGGGGTGCC
TAATGAGTGAGCTAACTCACATTAATTGCGTTGCGCTCACTGCCCGCTTTCCACCGGTGGTCTCTGGCGG
CAAGCAAGCGCTCGAAACGGTGCAGCGGCTGTTGCCGGTGCTGTGCCAGGACCATGGCCGAGACGTCTAG
ACCAGCCAGGACAGAAATGCCTCGACTTCGCTGCTACCCAAGGTTGCCGGGTGACGCACACCGTGGAAAC
GGATGAAGGCACGAACCCAGTGGACATAAGCCTGTTCGGTTCGTAAGCTGTAATGCAAGTAGCGTATGCG
CTCACGCAACTGGTCCAGAACCTTGACCGAACGCAGCGGTGGTAACGGCGCAGTGGCGGTTTTCATGGCT
TGTTATGACTGTTTTTTTGGGGTACAGTCTATGCCTCGGGCATCCAAGCAGCAAGCGCGTTACGCCGTGG
GTCGATGTTTGATGTTATGGAGCAGCAACGATGTTACGCAGCAGGGCAGTCGCCCTAAAACAAAGTTAAA
CATTATGAGGGAAGCGGTGATCGCCGAAGTATCGACTCAACTATCAGAGGTAGTTGGCGTCATCGAGCGC
CATCTCGAACCGACGTTGCTGGCCGTACATTTGTACGGCTCCGCAGTGGATGGCGGCCTGAAGCCACACA
GTGATATTGATTTGCTGGTTACGGTGACCGTAAGGCTTGATGAAACAACGCGGCGAGCTTTGATCAACGA
CCTTTTGGAAACTTCGGCTTCCCCTGGAGAGAGCGAGATTCTCCGCGCTGTAGAAGTCACCATTGTTGTG
CACGACGACATCATTCCGTGGCGTTATCCAGCTAAGCGCGAACTGCAATTTGGAGAATGGCAGCGCAATG
ACATTCTTGCAGGTATCTTCGAGCCAGCCACGATCGACATTGATCTGGCTATCTTGCTGACAAAAGCAAG
AGAACATAGCGTTGCCTTGGTAGGTCCAGCGGCGGAGGAACTCTTTGATCCGGTTCCTGAACAGGATCTA
TTTGAGGCGCTAAATGAAACCTTAACGCTATGGAACTCGCCGCCCGACTGGGCTGGCGATGAGCGAAATG
TAGTGCTTACGTTGTCCCGCATTTGGTACAGCGCAGTAACCGGCAAAATCGCGCCGAAGGATGTCGCTGC
CGACTGGGCAATGGAGCGCCTGCCGGCCCAGTATCAGCCCGTCATACTTGAAGCTAGACAGGCTTATCTT
GGACAAGAAGAAGATCGCTTGGCCTCGCGCGCAGATCAGTTGGAAGAATTTGTCCACTACGTGAAAGGCG
AGATCACCAAGGTAGTCGGCAAATAACCCTCGAGCCACCCATGACCAAAATCCCTTAACGTGAGTTACGC
GTCGTTCCACTGAGCGTCAGACCCCGTAGAAAAGATCAAAGGATCTTCTTGAGATCCTTTTTTTCTGCGC
GTAATCTGCTGCTTGCAAACAAAAAAACCACCGCTACCAGCGGTGGTTTGTTTGCCGGATCAAGAGCTAC
CAACTCTTTTTCCGAAGGTAACTGGCTTCAGCAGAGCGCAGATACCAAATACTGTCCTTCTAGTGTAGCC
GTAGTTAGGCCACCACTTCAAGAACTCTGTAGCACCGCCTACATACCTCGCTCTGCTAATCCTGTTACCA
GTGGCTGCTGCCAGTGGCGATAAGTCGTGTCTTACCGGGTTGGACTCAAGACGATAGTTACCGGATAAGG
CGCAGCGGTCGGGCTGAACGGGGGGTTCGTGCACACAGCCCAGCTTGGAGCGAACGACCTACACCGAACT
GAGATACCTACAGCGTGAGCATTGAGAAAGCGCCACGCTTCCCGAAGGGAGAAAGGCGGACAGGTATCCG
GTAAGCGGCAGGGTCGGAACAGGAGAGCGCACGAGGGAGCTTCCAGGGGGAAACGCCTGGTATCTTTATA
GTCCTGTCGGGTTTCGCCACCTCTGACTTGAGCGTCGATTTTTGTGATGCTCGTCAGGGGGGCGGAGCCT
ATGGAAAAACGCCAGCAACGCGGCCTTTTTACGGTTCCTGGCCTTTTGCTGGCCTTTTGCTCACATGTTC
TTTCCTGCGTTATCCCCTGATTCTGTGGATAACCGTATTACCGCCTTTGAGTGAGCTGATACCGCTCGCC
GCAGCCGAACGACCGAGCGCAGCGAGTCAGTGAGCGAGGAAGCGGAAGAGCGCCCAATACGCAAACCGCC
TCTCCCCGCGCGTTGGCCGATTCATTAATGCAGCTGGCACGACAGGTTTCCCGACTGGAAAGCGGGCAGT
GAGCGCAACGCAATTAATACGCGTACCGCTAGCCAGGAAGAGTTTGTAGAAACGCAAAAAGGCCATCCGT
CAGGATGGCCTTCTGCTTAGTTTGATGCCTGGCAGTTTATGGCGGGCGTCCTGCCCGCCACCCTCCGGGC
CGTTGCTTCACAACGTTCAAATCCGCTCCCGGCGGATTTGTCCTACTCAGGAGAGCGTTCACCGACAAAC
AACAGATAAAACGAAAGGCCCAGTCTTCCGACTGAGCCTTTCGTTTTATTTGATGCCTGGCAGTTCCCTA
CTCTCGCGTTAACGCTAGCATGGATGTTTTCCCAGTCACGACGTTGTAAAACGACGGCCAGTCTTAAG
