>Addgene plasmid #63432 | pFusX4-23 | addgene partial sequence | sequence record 116193 | pCR8_R1 5'-cgaaccgaacaggcttatgt-3'
GGTGTGCGTCACCCGGCAACCTTGGGTAGCAGCGAAGTCGAGGCATTTCTGTCCTGGCTGGTCTAGACGT
CTCGGCCATGGTCCTGGCACAGCACCGGCAACAGCCGCTGCACCGTTTCGAGCGCTTGCTTGCCGCCATT
GTTGCTGGCGATAGCCACCACTTGGTCCGGGGTCAGGCCATGGTCCTGGCACAGCACCGGCAACAGCCGC
TGCACCGTTTCGAGCGCTTGCTTGCCGCCATCGTGGCTGGCGATAGCCACCACTTGGTCCGGAGTCAGGC
CATGGTCCTGGCACAGCACCGGCAACAGCCGCTGCACCGTTTCGAGCGCTTGCTTGCCGCCATCGTGGCT
GGCGATAGCCACCACTTGGTCCGGGGTCAGGGGAGACGCTTAAGACTGGCCGTCGTTTTACAACGTCGTG
ACTGGGAAAACATCCATGCTAGCGTTAACGCGAGAGTAGGGAACTGCCAGGCATCAAATAAAACGAAAGG
CTCAGTCGGAAGACTGGGCCTTTCGTTTTATCTGTTGTTTGTCGGTGAACGCTCTCCTGAGTAGGACAAA
TCCGCCGGGAGCGGATTTGAACGTTGTGAAGCAACGGCCCGGAGGGTGGCGGGCAGGACGCCCGCCATAA
ACTGCCAGGCATCAAACTAAGCAGAAGGCCATCCTGACGGATGGCCTTTTTGCGTTTCTACAAACTCTTC
CTGGCTAGCGGTACGCGTATTAATTGCGTTG
